Addgene plasmid #80878: pcDNA3-ALK5 K232R
Purpose: mammalian expression of ALK5 K232R
Depositing lab: Aristidis Moustakas. Publication: Degradation of the tumor suppressor Smad4 by WW and HECT domain ubiquitin ligases. Moren A, Imamura T, Miyazono K, Heldin CH, Moustakas A. J Biol Chem. 2005 Jun 10;280(23):22115-23. Epub 2005 Apr 6. 10.1074/jbc.M414027200 PubMed 15817471.
Backbone
  Vector backbone: pcDNA3
  Vector type: Mammalian Expression
Growth in bacteria
  Bacterial resistance: Ampicillin, 100 μg/mL
  Growth temperature: 37°C
  Growth strain: DH5alpha
  Copy number: High Copy
Gene/Insert
  Gene/Insert name: ALK5 (alt names: TGFBR1; transforming growth factor beta receptor 1)
  Species: H. sapiens (human)
  Mutation: K232R (kinase dead)
  Entrez Gene: TGFBR1 (a.k.a. AAT5, ACVRLK4, ALK-5, ALK5, ESS1, LDS1, LDS1A, LDS2A, MSSE, SKR4, TBR-i, TBRI, TGFR-1, tbetaR-I)
  Promoter: CMV
  Tag / fusion protein: HA (C terminal on backbone)
  Cloning method: Restriction Enzyme; 5′ cloning site EcoRI (not destroyed); 3′ cloning site XhoI (not destroyed)
  Sequencing primers: 5′ CMV-F; 3′ BGH-rev
Terms and licenses: Academic/Nonprofit Terms; Industry Terms: Not Available to Industry
How to cite: pcDNA3-ALK5 K232R was a gift from Aristidis Moustakas (Addgene plasmid # 80878 ; http://n2t.net/addgene:80878 ; RRID:Addgene_80878)
