[The description below was written by a language model from this plasmid's Addgene catalogue record and pLannotate feature annotations shown in this document.]
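Description:
pcDNA3-ALK5 K232R is a mammalian expression plasmid of about 6.9 kb built on the pcDNA3 backbone. It carries the human TGF-β type I receptor (ALK5, gene TGFBR1) with a lysine-to-arginine substitution at position 232 that the record describes as kinase dead. The coding sequence was inserted between the EcoRI and XhoI sites, both of which are retained. It sits downstream of the human cytomegalovirus immediate-early enhancer and promoter and upstream of the bovine growth hormone polyadenylation signal, an arrangement that gives strong constitutive expression in transfected mammalian cells. The catalogue entry lists a C-terminal HA epitope tag supplied by the backbone, which would allow detection or immunoprecipitation of the receptor. The automated feature table does not annotate this tag separately. T7 and SP6 phage promoters flank the insert, as is standard for pcDNA3, and permit in vitro transcription in either orientation.

In E. coli the plasmid is maintained at high copy through a ColE1/pUC-type origin and selected with ampicillin via the β-lactamase gene. An f1 origin is also present for single-stranded DNA production. For mammalian cells, an SV40 early promoter drives the neomycin phosphotransferase gene, terminated by the SV40 poly(A) signal, so stable transfectants can be selected with G418. Several short annotated fragments (HIV-1 LTR, ble, lacI, bom) appear to be partial sequence matches or backbone remnants rather than functional parts.

The stated purpose is simply mammalian expression of ALK5 K232R. A catalytically inactive type I receptor of this kind is generally used as a negative control alongside wild-type or constitutively active ALK5. The associated publication concerns ubiquitin ligase-mediated degradation of Smad4.
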