Features (pLannotate 1.2.2; 21 found; start..end, strand, type, name):
      1..380     +  enhancer       CMV enhancer: human cytomegalovirus immediate early enhancer
    381..584     +  promoter       CMV promoter: human cytomegalovirus (CMV) immediate early promoter
    580..613     +  LTR            5' LTR (truncated) (fragment): truncated 5' long terminal repeat (LTR) from HIV-1
    629..647     +  promoter       T7 promoter: promoter for bacteriophage T7 RNA polymerase
    715..2223    +  CDS            TGFBR1: TGFR1_HUMAN - Also known as ALK5, SKR4. Experimental evidence at protein level: Swiss-Prot protein existence level 1. Transmembrane serine/threonine kinase forming with the TGF- beta type II serine/threonine kinase receptor, TGFBR2, the non- promiscuous receptor for the TGF-beta cytokines TGFB1, TGFB2 and TGFB3. Transduces the TGFB1, TGFB2 and TGFB3 signal from the cell surface to the cytoplasm and is thus regulating a plethora of physiological and pathological processes including cell cycle arrest in epithelial and hematopoietic cells, control of mesenchymal cell proliferation and differentia
   2290..2308    -  promoter       SP6 promoter: promoter for bacteriophage SP6 RNA polymerase
   2334..2558    +  polyA_signal   bGH poly(A) signal: bovine growth hormone polyadenylation signal
   2562..2583    +  promoter       SV40 promoter (fragment): SV40 enhancer and early promoter
   2604..3032    +  rep_origin     f1 ori (sequence partly withheld): f1 bacteriophage origin of replication; arrow indicates direction of (+) strand synthesis
   3085..3295    +  promoter       SV40 promoter: SV40 early promoter
   3370..4161    +  CDS            neo: KKA2_KLEPN - Also known as kan, nptII. Experimental evidence at protein level: Swiss-Prot protein existence level 1. Resistance to kanamycin, neomycin, paromomycin, ribostamycin, butirosin and gentamicin B. From Klebsiella pneumoniae.
   4185..4343    +  CDS            ble (fragment): BLE_KLEPN - Experimental evidence at protein level: Swiss-Prot protein existence level 1. Binding protein with a strong affinity to the bleomycin family of antibiotics. Binds to CL990; an antimitotic-antibiotic compound. From Klebsiella pneumoniae.
   4338..4459    +  polyA_signal   SV40 poly(A) signal: SV40 polyadenylation signal
   4532..4548    -  protein_bind   lac operator: The lac repressor binds to the lac operator to inhibit transcription in E. coli. This inhibition can be relieved by adding lactose or isopropyl-β-D-thiogalactopyranoside (IPTG). lac repressor encoded by lacI
   4556..4586    -  promoter       lac promoter: promoter for the E. coli lac operon
   4601..4622    -  protein_bind   CAP binding site: CAP binding activates transcription in the presence of cAMP. E. coli catabolite activator protein
   4635..4727    -  CDS            lacI (fragment): lac repressor; lacI; The lac repressor binds to the lac operator to inhibit transcription in E. coli. This inhibition can be relieved by adding lactose or isopropyl-β-D-thiogalactopyranoside (IPTG).
   4910..5498    -  rep_origin     ori: high-copy-number ColE1/pMB1/pBR322/pUC origin of replication
   5669..6529    -  CDS            AmpR: β-lactamase; bla; confers resistance to ampicillin, carbenicillin, and related antibiotics
   6530..6634    -  promoter       AmpR promoter: bla
   6693..6745    -  misc_feature   bom (fragment): basis of mobility region from pBR322
>Addgene plasmid #80878 | pcDNA3-ALK5 K232R | addgene full sequence | sequence record 259995 | Addgene NGS Result
GACATTGATTATTGACTAGTTATTAATAGTAATCAATTACGGGGTCATTAGTTCATAGCCCATATATGGA
GTTCCGCGTTACATAACTTACGGTAAATGGCCCGCCTGGCTGACCGCCCAACGACCCCCGCCCATTGACG
TCAATAATGACGTATGTTCCCATAGTAACGCCAATAGGGACTTTCCATTGACGTCAATGGGTGGAGTATT
TACGGTAAACTGCCCACTTGGCAGTACATCAAGTGTATCATATGCCAAGTACGCCCCCTATTGACGTCAA
TGACGGTAAATGGCCCGCCTGGCATTATGCCCAGTACATGACCTTATGGGACTTTCCTACTTGGCAGTAC
ATCTACGTATTAGTCATCGCTATTACCATGGTGATGCGGTTTTGGCAGTACATCAATGGGCGTGGATAGC
GGTTTGACTCACGGGGATTTCCAAGTCTCCACCCCATTGACGTCAATGGGAGTTTGTTTTGGCACCAAAA
TCAACGGGACTTTCCAAAATGTCGTAACAACTCCGCCCCATTGACGCAAATGGGCGGTAGGCGTGTACGG
TGGGAGGTCTATATAAGCAGAGCTCTCTGGCTAACTAGAGAACCCACTGCTTACTGGCTTATCGAAATTA
ATACGACTCACTATAGGGAGACCCAAGCTTGGTACCGAGCTCGGATCCACTAGTAACGGCCGCCAGTGTG
CTGGAATTCGGGCCATGGAGGCGGCGGTCGCTGCTCCGCGTCCCCGGCTGCTCCTCCTCGTGCTGGCGGC
GGCGGCGGCGGCGGCGGCGGCGCTGCTCCCGGGGGCGACGGCGTTACAGTGTTTCTGCCACCTCTGTACA
AAAGACAATTTTACTTGTGTGACAGATGGGCTCTGCTTTGTCTCTGTCACAGAGACCACAGACAAAGTTA
TACACAACAGCATGTGTATAGCTGAAATTGACTTAATTCCACGAGATAGGCCGTTTGTATGTGCACCCTC
TTCAAAAACTGGGTCTGTGACTACAACATATTGCTGCAATCAGGACCATTGCAATAAAATAGAACTTCCA
ACTACTGTAAAGTCATCACCTGGCCTTGGTCCTGTGGAACTGGCAGCTGTCATTGCTGGACCAGTGTGCT
TCGTCTGCATCTCACTCATGTTGATGGTCTATATCTGCCACAACCGCACTGTCATTCACCATCGAGTGCC
AAATGAAGAGGACCCTTCATTAGATCGCCCTTTTATTTCAGAGGGTACTACGTTGAAAGACTTAATTTAT
GATATGACAACGTCAGGTTCTGGCTCAGGTTTACCATTGCTTGTTCAGAGAACAATTGCGAGAACTATTG
TGTTACAAGAAAGCATTGGCAAAGGTCGATTTGGAGAAGTTTGGAGAGGAAAGTGGCGGGGAGAAGAAGT
TGCTGTTAGGATATTCTCCTCTAGAGAAGAACGTTCGTGGTTCCGTGAGGCAGAGATTTATCAAACTGTA
ATGTTACGTCATGAAAACATCCTGGGATTTATAGCAGCAGACAATAAAGACAATGGTACTTGGACTCAGC
TCTGGTTGGTGTCAGATTATCATGAGCATGGATCCCTTTTTGATTACTTAAACAGATACACAGTTACTGT
GGAAGGAATGATAAAACTTGCTCTGTCCACGGCGAGCGGTCTTGCCCATCTTCACATGGAGATTGTTGGT
ACCCAAGGAAAGCCAGCCATTGCTCATAGAGATTTGAAATCAAAGAATATCTTGGTAAAGAAGAATGGAA
CTTGCTGTATTGCAGACTTAGGACTGGCAGTAAGACATGATTCAGCCACAGATACCATTGATATTGCTCC
AAACCACAGAGTGGGAACAAAAAGGTACATGGCCCCTGAAGTTCTCGATGATTCCATAAATATGAAACAT
TTTGAATCCTTCAAACGTGCTGACATCTATGCAATGGGCTTAGTATTCTGGGAAATTGCTCGACGATGTT
CCATTGGTGGTATTCATGAAGATTACCAACTGCCTTATTATGATCTTGTACCTTCTGACCCATCAGTTGA
AGAAATGAGAAAAGTTGTTTGTGAACAGAAGTTAAGGCCAAATATCCCAAACAGATGGCAGAGCTGTGAA
GCCTTGAGAGTAATGGCTAAAATTATGAGAGAATGTTGGTATGCCAATGGAGCAGCTAGGCTTACAGCAT
TGCGGATTAAGAAAACATTATCGCAACTCAGTCAACAGGAAGGCATCAAAATGCTCGAGGGTTATCCGTA
TGATGTTCCTGATTATGCTAGCCTCTAGGTCGACTCTAGAGGGCCCTATTCTATAGTGTCACCTAAATGC
TAGAGCTCGCTGATCAGCCTCGACTGTGCCTTCTAGTTGCCAGCCATCTGTTGTTTGCCCCTCCCCCGTG
CCTTCCTTGACCCTGGAAGGTGCCACTCCCACTGTCCTTTCCTAATAAAATGAGGAAATTGCATCGCATT
GTCTGAGTAGGTGTCATTCTATTCTGGGGGGTGGGGTGGGGCAGGACAGCAAGGGGGAGGATTGGGAAGA
CAATAGCAGGCATGCTGGGGATGCGGTGGGCTCTATGGCTTCTGAGGCGGAAAGAACCAGCTGGGGCTCT
AGGGGGTATCCCC
[124 nt withheld, positions 2604-2727]
C
[91 nt withheld, positions 2729-2819]
A
[49 nt withheld, positions 2821-2869]
CCTTTGACGTTGGAGTCCACGTTCTTT
[37 nt withheld, positions 2897-2933]
ACCCTATCTCGGTCTATTCTTTTGATTTATAAGGGATTTTGCCGATTTCGGCCTATTGGTTAAAAAATGA
GCTGATTTAACAAAAATTTAACGCGAATTAATTCTGTGGAATGTGTGTCAGTTAGGGTGTGGAAAGTCCC
CAGGCTCCCCAGCAGGCAGAAGTATGCAAAGCATGCATCTCAATTAGTCAGCAACCATAGTCCCGCCCCT
AACTCCGCCCATCCCGCCCCTAACTCCGCCCAGTTCCGCCCATTCTCCGCCCCATGGCTGACTAATTTTT
TTTATTTATGCAGAGGCCGAGGCCGCCTCTGCCTCTGAGCTATTCCAGAAGTAGTGAGGAGGCTTTTTTG
GAGGCCTAGGCTTTTGCAAAAAGCTCCCGGGAGCTTGTATATCCATTTTCGGATCTGATCAAGAGACAGG
ATGAGGATCGTTTCGCATGATTGAACAAGATGGATTGCACGCAGGTTCTCCGGCCGCTTGGGTGGAGAGG
CTATTCGGCTATGACTGGGCACAACAGACAATCGGCTGCTCTGATGCCGCCGTGTTCCGGCTGTCAGCGC
AGGGGCGCCCGGTTCTTTTTGTCAAGACCGACCTGTCCGGTGCCCTGAATGAACTGCAGGACGAGGCAGC
GCGGCTATCGTGGCTGGCCACGACGGGCGTTCCTTGCGCAGCTGTGCTCGACGTTGTCACTGAAGCGGGA
AGGGACTGGCTGCTATTGGGCGAAGTGCCGGGGCAGGATCTCCTGTCATCTCACCTTGCTCCTGCCGAGA
AAGTATCCATCATGGCTGATGCAATGCGGCGGCTGCATACGCTTGATCCGGCTACCTGCCCATTCGACCA
CCAAGCGAAACATCGCATCGAGCGAGCACGTACTCGGATGGAAGCCGGTCTTGTCGATCAGGATGATCTG
GACGAAGAGCATCAGGGGCTCGCGCCAGCCGAACTGTTCGCCAGGCTCAAGGCGCGCATGCCCGACGGCG
AGGATCTCGTCGTGACCCATGGCGATGCCTGCTTGCCGAATATCATGGTGGAAAATGGCCGCTTTTCTGG
ATTCATCGACTGTGGCCGGCTGGGTGTGGCGGACCGCTATCAGGACATAGCGTTGGCTACCCGTGATATT
GCTGAAGAGCTTGGCGGCGAATGGGCTGACCGCTTCCTCGTGCTTTACGGTATCGCCGCTCCCGATTCGC
AGCGCATCGCCTTCTATCGCCTTCTTGACGAGTTCTTCTGAGCGGGACTCTGGGGTTCGAAATGACCGAC
CAAGCGACGCCCAACCTGCCATCACGAGATTTCGATTCCACCGCCGCCTTCTATGAAAGGTTGGGCTTCG
GAATCGTTTTCCGGGACGCCGGCTGGATGATCCTCCAGCGCGGGGATCTCATGCTGGAGTTCTTCGCCCA
CCCCAACTTGTTTATTGCAGCTTATAATGGTTACAAATAAAGCAATAGCATCACAAATTTCACAAATAAA
GCATTTTTTTCACTGCATTCTAGTTGTGGTTTGTCCAAACTCATCAATGTATCTTATCATGTCTGTATAC
CGTCGACCTCTAGCTAGAGCTTGGCGTAATCATGGTCATAGCTGTTTCCTGTGTGAAATTGTTATCCGCT
CACAATTCCACACAACATACGAGCCGGAAGCATAAAGTGTAAAGCCTGGGGTGCCTAATGAGTGAGCTAA
CTCACATTAATTGCGTTGCGCTCACTGCCCGCTTTCCAGTCGGGAAACCTGTCGTGCCAGCTGCATTAAT
GAATCGGCCAACGCGCGGGGAGAGGCGGTTTGCGTATTGGGCGCTCTTCCGCTTCCTCGCTCACTGACTC
GCTGCGCTCGGTCGTTCGGCTGCGGCGAGCGGTATCAGCTCACTCAAAGGCGGTAATACGGTTATCCACA
GAATCAGGGGATAACGCAGGAAAGAACATGTGAGCAAAAGGCCAGCAAAAGGCCAGGAACCGTAAAAAGG
CCGCGTTGCTGGCGTTTTTCCATAGGCTCCGCCCCCCTGACGAGCATCACAAAAATCGACGCTCAAGTCA
GAGGTGGCGAAACCCGACAGGACTATAAAGATACCAGGCGTTTCCCCCTGGAAGCTCCCTCGTGCGCTCT
CCTGTTCCGACCCTGCCGCTTACCGGATACCTGTCCGCCTTTCTCCCTTCGGGAAGCGTGGCGCTTTCTC
ATAGCTCACGCTGTAGGTATCTCAGTTCGGTGTAGGTCGTTCGCTCCAAGCTGGGCTGTGTGCACGAACC
CCCCGTTCAGCCCGACCGCTGCGCCTTATCCGGTAACTATCGTCTTGAGTCCAACCCGGTAAGACACGAC
TTATCGCCACTGGCAGCAGCCACTGGTAACAGGATTAGCAGAGCGAGGTATGTAGGCGGTGCTACAGAGT
TCTTGAAGTGGTGGCCTAACTACGGCTACACTAGAAGAACAGTATTTGGTATCTGCGCTCTGCTGAAGCC
AGTTACCTTCGGAAAAAGAGTTGGTAGCTCTTGATCCGGCAAACAAACCACCGCTGGTAGCGGTGGTTTT
TTTGTTTGCAAGCAGCAGATTACGCGCAGAAAAAAAGGATCTCAAGAAGATCCTTTGATCTTTTCTACGG
GGTCTGACGCTCAGTGGAACGAAAACTCACGTTAAGGGATTTTGGTCATGAGATTATCAAAAAGGATCTT
CACCTAGATCCTTTTAAATTAAAAATGAAGTTTTAAATCAATCTAAAGTATATATGAGTAAACTTGGTCT
GACAGTTACCAATGCTTAATCAGTGAGGCACCTATCTCAGCGATCTGTCTATTTCGTTCATCCATAGTTG
CCTGACTCCCCGTCGTGTAGATAACTACGATACGGGAGGGCTTACCATCTGGCCCCAGTGCTGCAATGAT
ACCGCGAGACCCACGCTCACCGGCTCCAGATTTATCAGCAATAAACCAGCCAGCCGGAAGGGCCGAGCGC
AGAAGTGGTCCTGCAACTTTATCCGCCTCCATCCAGTCTATTAATTGTTGCCGGGAAGCTAGAGTAAGTA
GTTCGCCAGTTAATAGTTTGCGCAACGTTGTTGCCATTGCTACAGGCATCGTGGTGTCACGCTCGTCGTT
TGGTATGGCTTCATTCAGCTCCGGTTCCCAACGATCAAGGCGAGTTACATGATCCCCCATGTTGTGCAAA
AAAGCGGTTAGCTCCTTCGGTCCTCCGATCGTTGTCAGAAGTAAGTTGGCCGCAGTGTTATCACTCATGG
TTATGGCAGCACTGCATAATTCTCTTACTGTCATGCCATCCGTAAGATGCTTTTCTGTGACTGGTGAGTA
CTCAACCAAGTCATTCTGAGAATAGTGTATGCGGCGACCGAGTTGCTCTTGCCCGGCGTCAATACGGGAT
AATACCGCGCCACATAGCAGAACTTTAAAAGTGCTCATCATTGGAAAACGTTCTTCGGGGCGAAAACTCT
CAAGGATCTTACCGCTGTTGAGATCCAGTTCGATGTAACCCACTCGTGCACCCAACTGATCTTCAGCATC
TTTTACTTTCACCAGCGTTTCTGGGTGAGCAAAAACAGGAAGGCAAAATGCCGCAAAAAAGGGAATAAGG
GCGACACGGAAATGTTGAATACTCATACTCTTCCTTTTTCAATATTATTGAAGCATTTATCAGGGTTATT
GTCTCATGAGCGGATACATATTTGAATGTATTTAGAAAAATAAACAAATAGGGGTTCCGCGCACATTTCC
CCGAAAAGTGCCACCTGACGTCGACGGATCGGGAGATCTCCCGATCCCCTATGGTGCACTCTCAGTACAA
TCTGCTCTGATGCCGCATAGTTAAGCCAGTATCTGCTCCCTGCTTGTGTGTTGGAGGTCGCTGAGTAGTG
CGCGAGCAAAATTTAAGCTACAACAAGGCAAGGCTTGACCGACAATTGCATGAAGAATCTGCTTAGGGTT
AGGCGTTTTGCGCTGCTTCGCGATGTACGGGCCAGATATACGCGTT
