>Addgene plasmid #80878 | pcDNA3-ALK5 K232R | addgene partial sequence | sequence record 157747 | CMV-F 5'-CGCAAATGGGCGGTAGGCGTG-3'
AGCAGAGCTCTCTGGCTACTAGAGAACCCACTGCTTACTGGCTTATCGAAATTAATACGACTCACTATAG
GGAGACCCAAGCTTGGTACCGAGCTCGGATCCACTAGTAACGGCCGCCAGTGTGCTGGAATTCGGGCCAT
GGAGGCGGCGGTCGCTGCTCCGCGTCCCCGGCTGCTCCTCCTCGTGCTGGCGGCGGCGGCGGCGGCGGCG
GCGGCGCTGCTCCCGGGGGCGACGGCGTTACAGTGTTTCTGCCACCTCTGTACAAAAGACAATTTTACTT
GTGTGACAGATGGGCTCTGCTTTGTCTCTGTCACAGAGACCACAGACAAAGTTATACACAACAGCATGTG
TATAGCTGAAATTGACTTAATTCCACGAGATAGGCCGTTTGTATGTGCACCCTCTTCAAAAACTGGGTCT
GTGACTACAACATATTGCTGCAATCAGGACCATTGCAATAAAATAGAACTTCCAACTACTGTAAAGTCAT
CACCTGGCCTTGGTCCTGTGGAACTGGCAGCTGTCATTGCTGGACCAGTGTGCTTCGTCTGCATCTCACT
CATGTTGATGGTCTATATCTGCCACAACCGCACTGTCATTCACCATCGAGTGCCAAATGAAGAGGACCCT
TCATTAGATCGCCCTTTTATTTCAGAGGGTACTACGTTGAAAGACTTAATTTATGATATGACAACGTCAG
GTTCTGGCTCAGGTTTACCATTGCTTGTTCAGAGAACAATTGCGAGAACTATTGTGTTACAAGAAAGCAT
TGGCAAAGGTCGATTTGGAGAAGTTTGGAGAGGAAAGTGGCGGGGAGAAGAAGTTGCTGTTAGGATATTC
TCCTCTAGAGAAGAACGTTCGTG
