>Addgene plasmid #80878 | pcDNA3-ALK5 K232R | addgene partial sequence | sequence record 157748 | BGH-rev 5'-TAGAAGGCACAGTCGAGG-3'
CTATAGAATAGGGCCCTCTAGAGTCGACCTAGAGGCTAGCATAATCAGGAACATCATACGGATAACCCTC
GAGCATTTTGATGCCTTCCTGTTGACTGAGCTTGCGATAATGTTTTCTTAATCCGCAATGCTGTAAGCCT
AGCTGCTCCATTGGCATACCAACATTCTCTCATAATTTTAGCCATTACTCTCAAGGCTTCACAGCTCTGC
CATCTGTTTGGGATATTTGGCCTTAACTTCTGTTCACAAACAACTTTTCTCATTTCTTCAACTGATGGGT
CAGAAGGTACAAGATCATAATAAGGCAGTTGGTAATCTTCATGAATACCACCAATGGAACATCGTCGAGC
AATTTCCCAGAATACTAAGCCCATTGCATAGATGTCAGCACGTTTGAAGGATTCAAAATGTTTCATATTT
ATGGAATCATCGAGAACTTCAGGGGCCATGTACCTTTTTGTTCCCACTCTGTGGTTTGGAGCAATATCAA
TGGTATCTGTGGCTGAATCATGTCTTACTGCCAGTCCTAAGTCTGCAATACAGCAAGTTCCATTCTTCTT
TACCAAGATATTCTTTGATTTCAAATCTCTATGAGCAATGGCTGGCTTTCCTTGGGTACCAACAATCTCC
ATGTGAAGATGGGCAAGACCGCTCGCCGTGGACAGAGCAAGTTTTATCATTCCTTCCACAGTAACTGTGT
ATCTGTTTAAGTAATCAAAAAGGGATCCATGCTCATGATAATCTGACACCAACCAGAGCTGAGTCCAAGT
ACCATTGTCTTTATTGTCTGCTGCTATAAATCCCAGGATGTTTTCATGACGTAACATTACAGTTTGATAA
ATCTCTGCCTCACGGAACC
